Addgene plasmid #81884: pDONR223_CPZ_WT
Purpose: Gateway Donor vector containing CPZ , part of the Target Accelerator Plasmid Collection.
Depositing lab: Jesse Boehm & William Hahn & David Root. Depositing organization: Broad Institute. Publication: Systematic Functional Interrogation of Rare Cancer Variants Identifies Oncogenic Alleles. Kim E, Ilic N, Shrestha Y, Zou L, Kamburov A, Zhu C, Yang X, Lubonja R, Tran N, Nguyen C, Lawrence MS, Piccioni F, Bagul M, Doench JG, Chouinard CR, Wu X, Hogstrom L, Natoli T, Tamayo P, Horn H, Corsello SM, Lage K, Root DE, Subramanian A, Golub TR, Getz G, Boehm JS, Hahn WC. Cancer Discov. 2016 Jul;6(7):714-26. doi: 10.1158/2159-8290.CD-16-0160. Epub 2016 May 4. PubMed 27147599.
Backbone
  Vector backbone: pDONR223
  Backbone manufacturer: Invitrogen
  Backbone size w/o insert (bp): 2790
  Vector type: Gateway Entry vector
Growth in bacteria
  Bacterial resistance: Spectinomycin, 50 μg/mL
  Growth temperature: 37°C
  Growth strain: DH5alpha
  Copy number: High Copy
Gene/Insert
  Gene/Insert name: CPZ
  Species: H. sapiens (human)
  Mutation: T63M
  GenBank ID: NM_001014448.2
  Entrez Gene: CPZ
  Promoter: None
  Cloning method: Gateway Cloning
  Sequencing primers: 5′ M13pUC-fwd; 3′ M13-Rev
Terms and licenses: Academic/Nonprofit Terms; Industry Terms: Not Available to Industry
Depositor comments: Closed state: stop codon immediately follows insert
How to cite: pDONR223_CPZ_WT was a gift from Jesse Boehm & William Hahn & David Root (Addgene plasmid # 81884 ; http://n2t.net/addgene:81884 ; RRID:Addgene_81884)
