[The description below was written by a language model from this plasmid's Addgene catalogue record and pLannotate feature annotations shown in this document.]
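Description:
pDONR223_CPZ_WT is a Gateway entry clone built on the Invitrogen pDONR223 backbone, carrying the human carboxypeptidase Z (CPZ) open reading frame as part of the Target Accelerator Plasmid Collection. It is a bacterial propagation plasmid of about 4.3 kb, maintained at high copy through a ColE1/pUC-type origin and selected with spectinomycin via the aadA (SmR) aminoglycoside adenylyltransferase gene. This gene sits downstream of a class 1 integron Pc promoter fragment and a short remnant of a gentamicin resistance gene. The rrnB T1 and T2 terminators, along with small lacZα and lacI fragments, are backbone remnants with no evident role in the payload.

The CPZ coding sequence spans roughly 1.5 kb and is flanked by two attL recombination sites (both labelled attL3 by the automated annotation). These sites allow the ORF to be moved by an LR Clonase reaction into any compatible Gateway destination vector. No promoter drives the insert in this plasmid, so expression depends entirely on the destination vector. A T7 promoter lies outside the distal attL site in reverse orientation. The clone is in the "closed" configuration, with a stop codon immediately after the ORF, so it suits native or N-terminally tagged expression but not C-terminal fusions.

Although the name designates the clone as wild type, the record lists a T63M change relative to the cited reference transcript, and the annotation matches only a fragment of the Swiss-Prot CPZ entry. The collection was assembled for systematic functional testing of cancer-associated alleles, and a clone named as wild type would presumably serve as the reference ORF for comparison with variant constructs.
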