Features (pLannotate 1.2.2; 12 found; start..end, strand, type, name):
     38..74      -  CDS            lacZα (fragment): LacZα fragment of β-galactosidase; lacZ fragment
     91..186     +  protein_bind   attL3: mutant version of attL; recombination site for the Gateway® LR reaction LR Clonase™
    192..1736    +  CDS            CPZ (fragment): CBPZ_HUMAN - Experimental evidence at protein level: Swiss-Prot protein existence level 1. Cleaves substrates with C-terminal arginine residues. Probably modulates the Wnt signaling pathway, by cleaving some undefined protein. May play a role in cleavage during prohormone processing. From Homo sapiens (Human).
   1744..1839    -  protein_bind   attL3: mutant version of attL; recombination site for the Gateway® LR reaction LR Clonase™
   1858..1876    -  promoter       T7 promoter: promoter for bacteriophage T7 RNA polymerase
   2066..2089    +  promoter       Pc promoter (fragment): intI1 (promoter lies within the coding sequence); class 1 integron promoter
   2265..2321    +  CDS            GmR (fragment): gentamycin acetyltransferase; aacC1; confers resistance to gentamycin
   2328..3119    +  CDS            SmR: aminoglycoside adenylyltransferase (Murphy, 1985); aadA; confers resistance to spectinomycin and streptomycin
   3212..3800    +  rep_origin     ori: high-copy-number ColE1/pMB1/pBR322/pUC origin of replication
   3983..4075    +  CDS            lacI (fragment): lac repressor; lacI; The lac repressor binds to the lac operator to inhibit transcription in E. coli. This inhibition can be relieved by adding lactose or isopropyl-β-D-thiogalactopyranoside (IPTG).
   4130..4157    -  terminator     rrnB T2 terminator: transcription terminator T2 from the E. coli rrnB gene
   4289..4332    +  terminator     rrnB T1 terminator: Escherichia coli rrnB; transcription terminator T1 from the E. coli rrnB gene
>Addgene plasmid #81884 | pDONR223_CPZ_WT | addgene full sequence | sequence record 169008 | Addgene NGS Result
GGCAGTTCCCTACTCTCGCGTTAACGCTAGCATGGATGTTTTCCCAGTCACGACGTTGTAAAACGACGGC
CAGTCTTAAGCTCGGGCCCCAAATAATGATTTTATTTTGACTGATAGTGACCTGTTCGTTGCAACAAATT
GATGAGCAATGCTTTTTTATAATGCCAACTTTGTACAAAAAAGTTGGCACCATGGCCTGGCCCTACTTCC
TTGACTGCCACCGCTACTTCACGAGAGAGGACGAGGGCTGCTATGACCCGCTGGAGAAGCTTCGGGGAGG
CCTGGAGGCTGACGAGGCACTGCCCTCAGGGCTGCCGCCCACCTTCATCCGCTTCAGCCACCACTCCTAC
GCCCAGATGGTGCGTGTGCTGAGGCGGATGGCCTCCCGCTGCGCCCACGTGGCCAGGACCTACAGCATCG
GGCGCAGCTTCGACGGCAGGGAGCTGCTGGTCATCGAGTTCTCCAGCCGCCCCGGCCAGCACGAGCTGAT
GGAGCCCGAGGTGAAGCTCATCGGCAACATTCATGGCAACGAGGTGGCGGGCCGGGAGATGCTCATCTAC
CTAGCCCAGTACCTGTGCTCTGAGTACCTGCTTGGTAACCCCCGCATCCAGCGCCTGCTCAACACCACCC
GCATCCACCTGCTGCCCTCCATGAACCCTGACGGCTATGAGGTGGCAGCTGCCGAGGGTGCCGGCTACAA
CGGGTGGACGAGCGGGAGGCAGAACGCGCAGAACCTGGATCTGAACCGAAATTTCCCGGACCTGACGTCC
GAGTACTACCGGCTGGCGGAGACCCGCGGCGCACGCAGCGACCACATCCCCATCCCCCAGCACTACTGGT
GGGGTAAGGTGGCCCCGGAGACAAAGGCAATCATGAAGTGGATGCAGACCATACCCTTTGTGCTCTCAGC
CAGCCTTCATGGGGGCGACCTGGTGGTGTCCTACCCCTTCGACTTCTCCAAGCACCCCCAGGAGGAGAAG
ATGTTTTCTCCCACGCCCGACGAGAAGATGTTCAAGCTGCTGTCCAGAGCCTACGCTGACGTCCACCCCA
TGATGATGGACAGGTCGGAGAATAGGTGTGGAGGCAATTTCCTGAAGAGGGGGAGCATCATCAACGGGGC
GGACTGGTACAGCTTCACGGGAGGCATGTCCGACTTCAACTACCTGCACACCAACTGCTTTGAGATCACG
GTAGAGCTGGGCTGTGTGAAGTTCCCCCCCGAGGAGGCCCTGTACACACTCTGGCAGCACAACAAGGAGT
CACTCCTGAATTTCGTGGAGACGGTGCACCGGGGCATCAAAGGTGTGGTGACAGATAAATTCGGCAAGCC
AGTCAAAAACGCCCGGATCTCAGTCAAAGGCATTCGCCACGACATCACCACAGCCCCAGATGGTGACTAC
TGGAGACTGCTGCCCCCAGGTATCCACATTGTCATTGCCCAAGCCCCTGGCTACGCCAAAGTCATCAAGA
AAGTCATCATCCCCGCCCGGATGAAGAGGGCTGGCCGTGTGGACTTCATTCTGCAACCTCTGGGGATGGG
ACCCAAGAACTTTATTCATGGGCTGCGGAGGACTGGGCCCCACGACCCGCTGGGAGGTGCCAGCTCTTTG
GGGGAGGCCACGGAGCCCGACCCGCTCCGGGCGCGCAGGCAGCCCTCGGCCGACGGGAGTAAGCCCTGGT
GGTGGTCCTACTTCACATCGCTGAGCACCCACAGGCCACGCTGGCTGCTCAAGTACTGATTGCCAACTTT
CTTGTACAAAGTTGGCATTATAAGAAAGCATTGCTTATCAATTTGTTGCAACGAACAGGTCACTATCAGT
CAAAATAAAATCATTATTTGCCATCCAGCTGATATCCCCTATAGTGAGTCGTATTACATGGTCATAGCTG
TTTCCTGGCAGCTCTGGCCCGTGTCTCAAAATCTCTGATGTTACATTGCACAAGATAAAAATATATCATC
ATGCCTCCTCTAGACCAGCCAGGACAGAAATGCCTCGACTTCGCTGCTACCCAAGGTTGCCGGGTGACGC
ACACCGTGGAAACGGATGAAGGCACGAACCCAGTGGACATAAGCCTGTTCGGTTCGTAAGCTGTAATGCA
AGTAGCGTATGCGCTCACGCAACTGGTCCAGAACCTTGACCGAACGCAGCGGTGGTAACGGCGCAGTGGC
GGTTTTCATGGCTTGTTATGACTGTTTTTTTGGGGTACAGTCTATGCCTCGGGCATCCAAGCAGCAAGCG
CGTTACGCCGTGGGTCGATGTTTGATGTTATGGAGCAGCAACGATGTTACGCAGCAGGGCAGTCGCCCTA
AAACAAAGTTAAACATTATGAGGGAAGCGGTGATCGCCGAAGTATCGACTCAACTATCAGAGGTAGTTGG
CGTCATCGAGCGCCATCTCGAACCGACGTTGCTGGCCGTACATTTGTACGGCTCCGCAGTGGATGGCGGC
CTGAAGCCACACAGTGATATTGATTTGCTGGTTACGGTGACCGTAAGGCTTGATGAAACAACGCGGCGAG
CTTTGATCAACGACCTTTTGGAAACTTCGGCTTCCCCTGGAGAGAGCGAGATTCTCCGCGCTGTAGAAGT
CACCATTGTTGTGCACGACGACATCATTCCGTGGCGTTATCCAGCTAAGCGCGAACTGCAATTTGGAGAA
TGGCAGCGCAATGACATTCTTGCAGGTATCTTCGAGCCAGCCACGATCGACATTGATCTGGCTATCTTGC
TGACAAAAGCAAGAGAACATAGCGTTGCCTTGGTAGGTCCAGCGGCGGAGGAACTCTTTGATCCGGTTCC
TGAACAGGATCTATTTGAGGCGCTAAATGAAACCTTAACGCTATGGAACTCGCCGCCCGACTGGGCTGGC
GATGAGCGAAATGTAGTGCTTACGTTGTCCCGCATTTGGTACAGCGCAGTAACCGGCAAAATCGCGCCGA
AGGATGTCGCTGCCGACTGGGCAATGGAGCGCCTGCCGGCCCAGTATCAGCCCGTCATACTTGAAGCTAG
ACAGGCTTATCTTGGACAAGAAGAAGATCGCTTGGCCTCGCGCGCAGATCAGTTGGAAGAATTTGTCCAC
TACGTGAAAGGCGAGATCACCAAGGTAGTCGGCAAATAACCCTCGAGCCACCCATGACCAAAATCCCTTA
ACGTGAGTTACGCGTCGTTCCACTGAGCGTCAGACCCCGTAGAAAAGATCAAAGGATCTTCTTGAGATCC
TTTTTTTCTGCGCGTAATCTGCTGCTTGCAAACAAAAAAACCACCGCTACCAGCGGTGGTTTGTTTGCCG
GATCAAGAGCTACCAACTCTTTTTCCGAAGGTAACTGGCTTCAGCAGAGCGCAGATACCAAATACTGTTC
TTCTAGTGTAGCCGTAGTTAGGCCACCACTTCAAGAACTCTGTAGCACCGCCTACATACCTCGCTCTGCT
AATCCTGTTACCAGTGGCTGCTGCCAGTGGCGATAAGTCGTGTCTTACCGGGTTGGACTCAAGACGATAG
TTACCGGATAAGGCGCAGCGGTCGGGCTGAACGGGGGGTTCGTGCACACAGCCCAGCTTGGAGCGAACGA
CCTACACCGAACTGAGATACCTACAGCGTGAGCTATGAGAAAGCGCCACGCTTCCCGAAGGGAGAAAGGC
GGACAGGTATCCGGTAAGCGGCAGGGTCGGAACAGGAGAGCGCACGAGGGAGCTTCCAGGGGGAAACGCC
TGGTATCTTTATAGTCCTGTCGGGTTTCGCCACCTCTGACTTGAGCGTCGATTTTTGTGATGCTCGTCAG
GGGGGCGGAGCCTATGGAAAAACGCCAGCAACGCGGCCTTTTTACGGTTCCTGGCCTTTTGCTGGCCTTT
TGCTCACATGTTCTTTCCTGCGTTATCCCCTGATTCTGTGGATAACCGTATTACCGCCTTTGAGTGAGCT
GATACCGCTCGCCGCAGCCGAACGACCGAGCGCAGCGAGTCAGTGAGCGAGGAAGCGGAAGAGCGCCCAA
TACGCAAACCGCCTCTCCCCGCGCGTTGGCCGATTCATTAATGCAGCTGGCACGACAGGTTTCCCGACTG
GAAAGCGGGCAGTGAGCGCAACGCAATTAATACGCGTACCGCTAGCCAGGAAGAGTTTGTAGAAACGCAA
AAAGGCCATCCGTCAGGATGGCCTTCTGCTTAGTTTGATGCCTGGCAGTTTATGGCGGGCGTCCTGCCCG
CCACCCTCCGGGCCGTTGCTTCACAACGTTCAAATCCGCTCCCGGCGGATTTGTCCTACTCAGGAGAGCG
TTCACCGACAAACAACAGATAAAACGAAAGGCCCAGTCTTCCGACTGAGCCTTTCGTTTTATTTGATGCC
T
