>Addgene plasmid #81884 | pDONR223_CPZ_WT | depositor partial sequence | sequence record 155203 | Insert sequence
ATGGCCTGGCCCTACTTCCTTGACTGCCACCGCTACTTCACGAGAGAGGACGAGGGCTGCTATGACCCGC
TGGAGAAGCTTCGGGGAGGCCTGGAGGCTGACGAGGCACTGCCCTCAGGGCTGCCGCCCACCTTCATCCG
CTTCAGCCACCACTCCTACGCCCAGATGGTGCGTGTGCTGAGGCGGATGGCCTCCCGCTGCGCCCACGTG
GCCAGGACCTACAGCATCGGGCGCAGCTTCGACGGCAGGGAGCTGCTGGTCATCGAGTTCTCCAGCCGCC
CCGGCCAGCACGAGCTGATGGAGCCCGAGGTGAAGCTCATCGGCAACATTCATGGCAACGAGGTGGCGGG
CCGGGAGATGCTCATCTACCTAGCCCAGTACCTGTGCTCTGAGTACCTGCTTGGTAACCCCCGCATCCAG
CGCCTGCTCAACACCACCCGCATCCACCTGCTGCCCTCCATGAACCCTGACGGCTATGAGGTGGCAGCTG
CCGAGGGTGCCGGCTACAACGGGTGGACGAGCGGGAGGCAGAACGCGCAGAACCTGGATCTGAACCGAAA
TTTCCCGGACCTGACGTCCGAGTACTACCGGCTGGCGGAGACCCGCGGCGCACGCAGCGACCACATCCCC
ATCCCCCAGCACTACTGGTGGGGTAAGGTGGCCCCGGAGACAAAGGCAATCATGAAGTGGATGCAGACCA
TACCCTTTGTGCTCTCAGCCAGCCTTCATGGGGGCGACCTGGTGGTGTCCTACCCCTTCGACTTCTCCAA
GCACCCCCAGGAGGAGAAGATGTTTTCTCCCACGCCCGACGAGAAGATGTTCAAGCTGCTGTCCAGAGCC
TACGCTGACGTCCACCCCATGATGATGGACAGGTCGGAGAATAGGTGTGGAGGCAATTTCCTGAAGAGGG
GGAGCATCATCAACGGGGCGGACTGGTACAGCTTCACGGGAGGCATGTCCGACTTCAACTACCTGCACAC
CAACTGCTTTGAGATCACGGTAGAGCTGGGCTGTGTGAAGTTCCCCCCCGAGGAGGCCCTGTACACACTC
TGGCAGCACAACAAGGAGTCACTCCTGAATTTCGTGGAGACGGTGCACCGGGGCATCAAAGGTGTGGTGA
CAGATAAATTCGGCAAGCCAGTCAAAAACGCCCGGATCTCAGTCAAAGGCATTCGCCACGACATCACCAC
AGCCCCAGATGGTGACTACTGGAGACTGCTGCCCCCAGGTATCCACATTGTCATTGCCCAAGCCCCTGGC
TACGCCAAAGTCATCAAGAAAGTCATCATCCCCGCCCGGATGAAGAGGGCTGGCCGTGTGGACTTCATTC
TGCAACCTCTGGGGATGGGACCCAAGAACTTTATTCATGGGCTGCGGAGGACTGGGCCCCACGACCCGCT
GGGAGGTGCCAGCTCTTTGGGGGAGGCCACGGAGCCCGACCCGCTCCGGGCGCGCAGGCAGCCCTCGGCC
GACGGGAGTAAGCCCTGGTGGTGGTCCTACTTCACATCGCTGAGCACCCACAGGCCACGCTGGCTGCTCA
AGTAC
